Addgene plasmid #48604: pFUSB4_TGTA
Depositing lab: Stephen Ekker. Depositing organization: Mayo Foundation for Medical Education and Research. Publication: High Efficiency In Vivo Genome Engineering with a Simplified 15-RVD GoldyTALEN Design. Ma AC, Lee HB, Clark KJ, Ekker SC. PLoS One. 2013 May 29;8(5):e65259. doi: 10.1371/journal.pone.0065259. Print 2013. PubMed 23734242.
Backbone
  Vector backbone: pFUS_B4
  Vector type: Mammalian Expression, TALEN
Growth in bacteria
  Bacterial resistance: Spectinomycin, 50 μg/mL
  Growth temperature: 37°C
  Growth strain: Top10
  Copy number: Unknown
Gene/Insert
  Gene/Insert name: RVD sequence: NG NN NG NI
  Species: Synthetic
  Cloning method: Unknown
  Sequencing primers: 5′ ttgatgcctggcagttccct; 3′ cgaaccgaacaggcttatgt
Terms and licenses: Academic/Nonprofit Terms; Industry Terms: Not Available to Industry
Depositor comments: Plasmid was created using Golden Gate cloning.
How to cite: pFUSB4_TGTA was a gift from Stephen Ekker (Addgene plasmid # 48604 ; http://n2t.net/addgene:48604 ; RRID:Addgene_48604)
