[The description below was written by a language model from this plasmid's Addgene catalogue record and pLannotate feature annotations shown in this document.]
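Description:
pFUSB4_TGTA is a small (about 2.9 kb) intermediate array plasmid for Golden Gate assembly of TAL effector nucleases, built on the pFUS_B4 backbone. It carries a pre-assembled synthetic block of four TALE repeat modules with the repeat-variable diresidues NG NN NG NI. Under the standard TALE code these recognise the bases T, G, T and A, which explains the plasmid name. The depositor notes that the array was made by Golden Gate cloning. Although the catalogue lists the vector type as mammalian expression/TALEN, the feature table shows no eukaryotic promoter, polyadenylation signal or nuclease domain. The plasmid is therefore best understood as a bacterial cloning intermediate rather than an expression construct in its own right.

Propagation in E. coli relies on a high-copy ColE1/pUC-type origin. Selection uses the aadA aminoglycoside adenylyltransferase gene (SmR), which confers spectinomycin and streptomycin resistance and appears to be driven by a fragment of the class 1 integron Pc promoter lying upstream. The short annotated fragments of lacZα, lacI and a gentamicin acetyltransferase gene are backbone remnants; the residual lacZα piece is consistent with a blue/white screening cassette having been replaced by the repeat array. The rrnB T1 and T2 terminators insulate the cloning region from transcription. The automated annotation did not label the TALE repeats themselves, so their exact position is not given in the record.

The associated work describes a simplified 15-RVD GoldyTALEN design for in vivo genome engineering. Pre-made four-repeat plasmids like this one presumably serve as library parts that are combined with other arrays into a final TALEN backbone, shortening assembly of custom nucleases.
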