Features (pLannotate 1.2.2; 8 found; start..end, strand, type, name):
      3..39      -  CDS            lacZα (fragment): LacZα fragment of β-galactosidase; lacZ fragment
    596..619     +  promoter       Pc promoter (fragment): intI1 (promoter lies within the coding sequence); class 1 integron promoter
    795..851     +  CDS            GmR (fragment): gentamycin acetyltransferase; aacC1; confers resistance to gentamycin
    858..1649    +  CDS            SmR: aminoglycoside adenylyltransferase (Murphy, 1985); aadA; confers resistance to spectinomycin and streptomycin
   1742..2330    +  rep_origin     ori: high-copy-number ColE1/pMB1/pBR322/pUC origin of replication
   2513..2605    +  CDS            lacI (fragment): lac repressor; lacI; The lac repressor binds to the lac operator to inhibit transcription in E. coli. This inhibition can be relieved by adding lactose or isopropyl-β-D-thiogalactopyranoside (IPTG).
   2660..2687    -  terminator     rrnB T2 terminator: transcription terminator T2 from the E. coli rrnB gene
   2819..2862    +  terminator     rrnB T1 terminator: Escherichia coli rrnB; transcription terminator T1 from the E. coli rrnB gene
>Addgene plasmid #48604 | pFUSB4_TGTA | depositor full sequence | sequence record 70304 | Full Sequence
ATGTTTTCCCAGTCACGACGTTGTAAAACGACGGCCAGTCTTAAGCGTCTCATGGCCTGACCCCGGACCA
AGTGGTGGCCTATCGCCAGCAACGGTGGCGGCAAGCAAGCGCTCGAAACGGTGCAGCGGCTGTTGCCGGT
GCTGTGCCAGGACCATGGCCTGACCCCGGACCAAGTGGTGGCTATCGCCAGCAACAATGGCGGCAAGCAA
GCGCTCGAAACGGTGCAGCGGCTGTTGCCGGTGCTGTGCCAGGACCATGGCCTGACCCCGGACCAAGTGG
TGGCTATCGCCAGCAACGGTGGCGGCAAGCAAGCGCTCGAAACGGTGCAGCGGCTGTTGCCGGTGCTGTG
CCAGGACCATGGCCTGACCCCGGACCAAGTGGTGGCTATCGCCAGCAACATTGGCGGCAAGCAAGCGCTC
GAAACGGTGCAGCGGCTGTTGCCGGTGCTGTGCCAGGACCATGGCCTGACCCCGGACCAAGTGGTGGCTA
TCGAGACGTCTAGACCAGCCAGGACAGAAATGCCTCGACTTCGCTGCTACCCAAGGTTGCCGGGTGACGC
ACACCGTGGAAACGGATGAAGGCACGAACCCAGTGGACATAAGCCTGTTCGGTTCGTAAGCTGTAATGCA
AGTAGCGTATGCGCTCACGCAACTGGTCCAGAACCTTGACCGAACGCAGCGGTGGTAACGGCGCAGTGGC
GGTTTTCATGGCTTGTTATGACTGTTTTTTTGGGGTACAGTCTATGCCTCGGGCATCCAAGCAGCAAGCG
CGTTACGCCGTGGGTCGATGTTTGATGTTATGGAGCAGCAACGATGTTACGCAGCAGGGCAGTCGCCCTA
AAACAAAGTTAAACATTATGAGGGAAGCGGTGATCGCCGAAGTATCGACTCAACTATCAGAGGTAGTTGG
CGTCATCGAGCGCCATCTCGAACCGACGTTGCTGGCCGTACATTTGTACGGCTCCGCAGTGGATGGCGGC
CTGAAGCCACACAGTGATATTGATTTGCTGGTTACGGTGACCGTAAGGCTTGATGAAACAACGCGGCGAG
CTTTGATCAACGACCTTTTGGAAACTTCGGCTTCCCCTGGAGAGAGCGAGATTCTCCGCGCTGTAGAAGT
CACCATTGTTGTGCACGACGACATCATTCCGTGGCGTTATCCAGCTAAGCGCGAACTGCAATTTGGAGAA
TGGCAGCGCAATGACATTCTTGCAGGTATCTTCGAGCCAGCCACGATCGACATTGATCTGGCTATCTTGC
TGACAAAAGCAAGAGAACATAGCGTTGCCTTGGTAGGTCCAGCGGCGGAGGAACTCTTTGATCCGGTTCC
TGAACAGGATCTATTTGAGGCGCTAAATGAAACCTTAACGCTATGGAACTCGCCGCCCGACTGGGCTGGC
GATGAGCGAAATGTAGTGCTTACGTTGTCCCGCATTTGGTACAGCGCAGTAACCGGCAAAATCGCGCCGA
AGGATGTCGCTGCCGACTGGGCAATGGAGCGCCTGCCGGCCCAGTATCAGCCCGTCATACTTGAAGCTAG
ACAGGCTTATCTTGGACAAGAAGAAGATCGCTTGGCCTCGCGCGCAGATCAGTTGGAAGAATTTGTCCAC
TACGTGAAAGGCGAGATCACCAAGGTAGTCGGCAAATAACCCTCGAGCCACCCATGACCAAAATCCCTTA
ACGTGAGTTACGCGTCGTTCCACTGAGCGTCAGACCCCGTAGAAAAGATCAAAGGATCTTCTTGAGATCC
TTTTTTTCTGCGCGTAATCTGCTGCTTGCAAACAAAAAAACCACCGCTACCAGCGGTGGTTTGTTTGCCG
GATCAAGAGCTACCAACTCTTTTTCCGAAGGTAACTGGCTTCAGCAGAGCGCAGATACCAAATACTGTCC
TTCTAGTGTAGCCGTAGTTAGGCCACCACTTCAAGAACTCTGTAGCACCGCCTACATACCTCGCTCTGCT
AATCCTGTTACCAGTGGCTGCTGCCAGTGGCGATAAGTCGTGTCTTACCGGGTTGGACTCAAGACGATAG
TTACCGGATAAGGCGCAGCGGTCGGGCTGAACGGGGGGTTCGTGCACACAGCCCAGCTTGGAGCGAACGA
CCTACACCGAACTGAGATACCTACAGCGTGAGCATTGAGAAAGCGCCACGCTTCCCGAAGGGAGAAAGGC
GGACAGGTATCCGGTAAGCGGCAGGGTCGGAACAGGAGAGCGCACGAGGGAGCTTCCAGGGGGAAACGCC
TGGTATCTTTATAGTCCTGTCGGGTTTCGCCACCTCTGACTTGAGCGTCGATTTTTGTGATGCTCGTCAG
GGGGGCGGAGCCTATGGAAAAACGCCAGCAACGCGGCCTTTTTACGGTTCCTGGCCTTTTGCTGGCCTTT
TGCTCACATGTTCTTTCCTGCGTTATCCCCTGATTCTGTGGATAACCGTATTACCGCCTTTGAGTGAGCT
GATACCGCTCGCCGCAGCCGAACGACCGAGCGCAGCGAGTCAGTGAGCGAGGAAGCGGAAGAGCGCCCAA
TACGCAAACCGCCTCTCCCCGCGCGTTGGCCGATTCATTAATGCAGCTGGCACGACAGGTTTCCCGACTG
GAAAGCGGGCAGTGAGCGCAACGCAATTAATACGCGTACCGCTAGCCAGGAAGAGTTTGTAGAAACGCAA
AAAGGCCATCCGTCAGGATGGCCTTCTGCTTAGTTTGATGCCTGGCAGTTTATGGCGGGCGTCCTGCCCG
CCACCCTCCGGGCCGTTGCTTCACAACGTTCAAATCCGCTCCCGGCGGATTTGTCCTACTCAGGAGAGCG
TTCACCGACAAACAACAGATAAAACGAAAGGCCCAGTCTTCCGACTGAGCCTTTCGTTTTATTTGATGCC
TGGCAGTTCCCTACTCTCGCGTTAACGCTAGCATGG
