>Addgene plasmid #48604 | pFUSB4_TGTA | addgene partial sequence | sequence record 71380 | pCR8_F1 5'-ttgatgcctggcagttccct-3'
TTGTAAAACGACGGCCAGTCTTAAGCGTCTCATGGCCTGACCCCGGACCAAGTGGTGGCTATCGCCAGCA
ACGGTGGCGGCAAGCAAGCGCTCGAAACGGTGCAGCGGCTGTTGCCGGTGCTGTGCCAGGACCATGGCCT
GACCCCGGACCAAGTGGTGGCTATCGCCAGCAACAATGGCGGCAAGCAAGCGCTCGAAACGGTGCAGCGG
CTGTTGCCGGTGCTGTGCCAGGACCATGGCCTGACCCCGGACCAAGTGGTGGCTATCGCCAGCAACGGTG
GCGGCAAGCAAGCGCTCGAAACGGTGCAGCGGCTGTTGCCGGTGCTGTGCCAGGACCATGGCCTGACCCC
GGACCAAGTGGTGGCTATCGCCAGCAACATTGGCGGCAAGCAAGCGCTCGAAACGGTGCAGCGGCTGTTG
CCGGTGCTGTGCCAGGACCATGGCCTGACCCCGGACCAAGTGGTGGCTATCGAGACGTCTAGACCAGCCA
GGACAGAAATGCCTCGACTTCGCTGCTACCCAAGGTTGCCGGGTGACGCACACCGTGGAAACGGATGAAG
GCACGAACCCAGTGGACATAAGCCTGTTCGGTTCGTAAGCTGTAATGCAAGTAGCGTATGCGCTCACGCA
ACTGGTCCAGAACCTTGACCGAACGCAGCGGTGGTAACGGCGCAGTGGCGGTTTTCATGGCTTGTTATGA
CTGTTTTTTTGGGGTACAGTCTATGCCTCGGGCATCCAAGCAGCAAGCGCGTTACGCCGTGGGTCGATGT
TTGATGTTATGGAGCAGCAACGATGTTACGCAGCAGGGCAGTCGCCCTAAAACAAAGTTAAACATTATGA
